Addgene plasmid #90927: TUBD1 F4.4 gRNA
Purpose: 3rd generation lentiviral gRNA plasmid targeting human TUBD1
Depositing lab: Iain Cheeseman. Depositing organization: Whitehead Institute for Biomedical Research. Publication: Large-Scale Analysis of CRISPR/Cas9 Cell-Cycle Knockouts Reveals the Diversity of p53-Dependent Responses to Cell-Cycle Defects. McKinley KL, Cheeseman IM. Dev Cell. 2017 Feb 27;40(4):405-420.e2. doi: 10.1016/j.devcel.2017.01.012. Epub 2017 Feb 16. PubMed 28216383.
Backbone
  Vector backbone: pLenti-sgRNA
  Backbone manufacturer: Eric Lander & David Sabatini labs (Addgene plasmid #71409)
  Backbone size w/o insert (bp): 9151
  Vector type: Lentiviral, CRISPR
  Selectable markers: Puromycin
Growth in bacteria
  Bacterial resistance: Ampicillin, 100 μg/mL
  Growth temperature: 37°C
  Growth strain: NEB Stable
  Copy number: Unknown
Gene/Insert
  Gene/Insert name: TUBD1 (Guide Designation F4.4) (alt name: pKMKO series)
  gRNA/shRNA sequence: CACCgATATTTCCATTGGCCAGACT
  Species: H. sapiens (human)
  Promoter: U6
  Cloning method: Restriction Enzyme; 5′ cloning site BsmBI (destroyed during cloning); 3′ cloning site BsmBI (destroyed during cloning)
  Sequencing primers: 5′ hU6-F (5'-GAGGGCCTATTTCCCATGATT-3'); 3′ EF1a-R (5'-CACGGCGACTACTGCACTTA-3')
Terms and licenses: Academic/Nonprofit Terms; Industry Terms: Not Available to Industry
Depositor comments: Please note that gRNA target sequence listed is not strictly the 20nt spacer sequence, but also contains the 5' BsmBI overhang. For more information about knockout human cell lines generated using this plasmid, please see http://cellcycleknockouts.wi.mit.edu/ .
How to cite: TUBD1 F4.4 gRNA was a gift from Iain Cheeseman (Addgene plasmid # 90927 ; http://n2t.net/addgene:90927 ; RRID:Addgene_90927)
