[The description below was written by a language model from this plasmid's Addgene catalogue record and pLannotate feature annotations shown in this document.]
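Description:
TUBD1 F4.4 gRNA is a third-generation lentiviral CRISPR guide plasmid built on the pLenti-sgRNA backbone and designed to express a single guide RNA against human TUBD1. It is propagated in E. coli through a high-copy ColE1/pUC-type origin with ampicillin selection (AmpR under its own promoter). An f1 origin and leftover lac/T3/T7 cloning-vector elements are also annotated. The sequenced plasmid is 7,302 nt, whereas the catalogue lists a backbone size of 9,151 bp without insert. The record does not explain this difference, although replacing a stuffer fragment with the short guide during cloning is one plausible cause.

The viral genome is driven by an RSV promoter fused to a truncated HIV-1 5' LTR, which makes transcription Tat-independent. It carries the Ψ packaging signal with a partial gag sequence, the RRE for Rev-dependent nuclear export, a cPPT/CTS, WPRE and a self-inactivating ΔU3 3' LTR, followed by an SV40 poly(A) signal and SV40 origin.

Within this frame, a human U6 Pol III promoter transcribes the TUBD1 spacer joined to the S. pyogenes guide scaffold (annotated as a tracrRNA fragment). The spacer was inserted as annealed oligos between two BsmBI sites that were destroyed in cloning. The depositor notes that the listed guide sequence includes the 5' BsmBI overhang rather than the spacer alone. Downstream, an EF-1α core promoter drives puromycin N-acetyltransferase so that transduced mammalian cells can be selected.

No Cas9 is encoded, so the nuclease must be supplied separately. The plasmid belongs to a guide series used in a large-scale analysis of cell-cycle gene knockouts in human cell lines.
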