Features (pLannotate 1.2.2; 28 found; start..end, strand, type, name):
      1..36      +  rep_origin     RSF ori (fragment): Plasmids containing the RSF 1030 origin of replication can be propagated in E. coli cells that contain additional plasmids with compatible origins.
     38..130     +  CDS            lacI (fragment): lac repressor; lacI; The lac repressor binds to the lac operator to inhibit transcription in E. coli. This inhibition can be relieved by adding lactose or isopropyl-β-D-thiogalactopyranoside (IPTG).
    143..164     +  protein_bind   CAP binding site: CAP binding activates transcription in the presence of cAMP. E. coli catabolite activator protein
    179..209     +  promoter       lac promoter: promoter for the E. coli lac operon
    217..233     +  protein_bind   lac operator: The lac repressor binds to the lac operator to inhibit transcription in E. coli. This inhibition can be relieved by adding lactose or isopropyl-β-D-thiogalactopyranoside (IPTG). lac repressor encoded by lacI
    278..296     +  promoter       T3 promoter: promoter for bacteriophage T3 RNA polymerase
    324..550     +  promoter       RSV promoter: Rous sarcoma virus enhancer/promoter
    551..731     +  LTR            5' LTR (truncated): truncated 5' long terminal repeat (LTR) from HIV-1
    778..903     +  misc_feature   HIV-1 Ψ: packaging signal of human immunodeficiency virus type 1
    887..1250    +  CDS            HIV-1 gag (fragment): gag protein from human immunodeficiency virus 1; gag
   1396..1629    +  misc_feature   RRE: The Rev response element (RRE) of HIV-1 allows for Rev-dependent mRNA export from the nucleus to the cytoplasm.
   2006..2032    +  CDS            Rev (fragment): human immunodeficiency virus 1 (HIV-1) Rev protein; rev; enhances nuclear export of unspliced and incompletely spliced viral mRNAs
   2036..2276    +  promoter       U6 promoter: RNA polymerase III promoter for human U6 snRNA
   2324..2391    +  misc_RNA       tracrRNA (fragment): trans-activating CRISPR RNA for the Streptococcus pyogenes CRISPR/Cas9 system
   2440..2557    +  misc_feature   cPPT/CTS: central polypurine tract and central termination sequence of HIV-1
   2626..2837    +  promoter       EF-1α core promoter: core promoter for human elongation factor EF-1α
   2863..3462    +  CDS            PuroR (fragment): puromycin N-acetyltransferase; pac from Streptomyces; confers resistance to puromycin
   3478..4066    +  misc_feature   WPRE: woodchuck hepatitis virus posttranscriptional regulatory element
   4117..4136    +  misc_feature   cPPT/CTS (fragment): central polypurine tract and central termination sequence of HIV-1
   4138..4371    +  LTR            3' LTR (ΔU3): self-inactivating 3' long terminal repeat (LTR) from HIV-1
   4449..4570    +  polyA_signal   SV40 poly(A) signal: SV40 polyadenylation signal
   4610..4745    +  rep_origin     SV40 ori: SV40 origin of replication
   4766..4784    -  promoter       T7 promoter: promoter for bacteriophage T7 RNA polymerase
   4792..4947    +  CDS            lacZα (fragment): LacZα fragment of β-galactosidase; lacZ fragment
   4952..5380    +  rep_origin     f1 ori (sequence partly withheld): f1 bacteriophage origin of replication; arrow indicates direction of (+) strand synthesis
   5433..5537    +  promoter       AmpR promoter: bla
   5538..6398    +  CDS            AmpR: β-lactamase; bla; confers resistance to ampicillin, carbenicillin, and related antibiotics
   6569..7157    +  rep_origin     ori: high-copy-number ColE1/pMB1/pBR322/pUC origin of replication
>Addgene plasmid #90927 | TUBD1 F4.4 gRNA | addgene full sequence | sequence record 183136 | Addgene NGS Result
CCGAGCGCAGCGAGTCAGTGAGCGAGGAAGCGGAAGAGCGCCCAATACGCAAACCGCCTCTCCCCGCGCG
TTGGCCGATTCATTAATGCAGCTGGCACGACAGGTTTCCCGACTGGAAAGCGGGCAGTGAGCGCAACGCA
ATTAATGTGAGTTAGCTCACTCATTAGGCACCCCAGGCTTTACACTTTATGCTTCCGGCTCGTATGTTGT
GTGGAATTGTGAGCGGATAACAATTTCACACAGGAAACAGCTATGACCATGATTACGCCAAGCGCGCAAT
TAACCCTCACTAAAGGGAACAAAAGCTGGAGCTGCAAGCTTAATGTAGTCTTATGCAATACTCTTGTAGT
CTTGCAACATGGTAACGATGAGTTAGCAACATGCCTTACAAGGAGAGAAAAAGCACCGTGCATGCCGATT
GGTGGAAGTAAGGTGGTACGATCGTGCCTTATTAGGAAGGCAACAGACGGGTCTGACATGGATTGGACGA
ACCACTGAATTGCCGCATTGCAGAGATATTGTATTTAAGTGCCTAGCTCGATACATAAACGGGTCTCTCT
GGTTAGACCAGATCTGAGCCTGGGAGCTCTCTGGCTAACTAGGGAACCCACTGCTTAAGCCTCAATAAAG
CTTGCCTTGAGTGCTTCAAGTAGTGTGTGCCCGTCTGTTGTGTGACTCTGGTAACTAGAGATCCCTCAGA
CCCTTTTAGTCAGTGTGGAAAATCTCTAGCAGTGGCGCCCGAACAGGGACTTGAAAGCGAAAGGGAAACC
AGAGGAGCTCTCTCGACGCAGGACTCGGCTTGCTGAAGCGCGCACGGCAAGAGGCGAGGGGCGGCGACTG
GTGAGTACGCCAAAAATTTTGACTAGCGGAGGCTAGAAGGAGAGAGATGGGTGCGAGAGCGTCAGTATTA
AGCGGGGGAGAATTAGATCGCGATGGGAAAAAATTCGGTTAAGGCCAGGGGGAAAGAAAAAATATAAATT
AAAACATATAGTATGGGCAAGCAGGGAGCTAGAACGATTCGCAGTTAATCCTGGCCTGTTAGAAACATCA
GAAGGCTGTAGACAAATACTGGGACAGCTACAACCATCCCTTCAGACAGGATCAGAAGAACTTAGATCAT
TATATAATACAGTAGCAACCCTCTATTGTGTGCATCAAAGGATAGAGATAAAAGACACCAAGGAAGCTTT
AGACAAGATAGAGGAAGAGCAAAACAAAAGTAAGACCACCGCACAGCAAGCGGCCGCTGATCTTCAGACC
TGGAGGAGGAGATATGAGGGACAATTGGAGAAGTGAATTATATAAATATAAAGTAGTAAAAATTGAACCA
TTAGGAGTAGCACCCACCAAGGCAAAGAGAAGAGTGGTGCAGAGAGAAAAAAGAGCAGTGGGAATAGGAG
CTTTGTTCCTTGGGTTCTTGGGAGCAGCAGGAAGCACTATGGGCGCAGCGTCAATGACGCTGACGGTACA
GGCCAGACAATTATTGTCTGGTATAGTGCAGCAGCAGAACAATTTGCTGAGGGCTATTGAGGCGCAACAG
CATCTGTTGCAACTCACAGTCTGGGGCATCAAGCAGCTCCAGGCAAGAATCCTGGCTGTGGAAAGATACC
TAAAGGATCAACAGCTCCTGGGGATTTGGGGTTGCTCTGGAAAACTCATTTGCACCACTGCTGTGCCTTG
GAATGCTAGTTGGAGTAATAAATCTCTGGAACAGATTTGGAATCACACGACCTGGATGGAGTGGGACAGA
GAAATTAACAATTACACAAGCTTAATACACTCCTTAATTGAAGAATCGCAAAACCAGCAAGAAAAGAATG
AACAAGAATTATTGGAATTAGATAAATGGGCAAGTTTGTGGAATTGGTTTAACATAACAAATTGGCTGTG
GTATATAAAATTATTCATAATGATAGTAGGAGGCTTGGTAGGTTTAAGAATAGTTTTTGCTGTACTTTCT
ATAGTGAATAGAGTTAGGCAGGGATATTCACCATTATCGTTTCAGACCCACCTCCCAACCCCGAGGGGAC
CCAGAGAGGGCCTATTTCCCATGATTCCTTCATATTTGCATATACGATACAAGGCTGTTAGAGAGATAAT
TAGAATTAATTTGACTGTAAACACAAAGATATTAGTACAAAATACGTGACGTAGAAAGTAATAATTTCTT
GGGTAGTTTGCAGTTTTAAAATTATGTTTTAAAATGGACTATCATATGCTTACCGTAACTTGAAAGTATT
TCGATTTCTTGGCTTTATATATCTTGTGGAAAGGACGAAACACCGATATTTCCATTGGCCAGACTGTTTA
AGAGCTATGCTGGAAACAGCATAGCAAGTTTAAATAAGGCTAGTCCGTTATCAACTTGAAAAAGTGGCAC
CGAGTCGGTGCTTTTTTTGAATTCTAGATCTTGAGACAAATGGCAGTATTCATCCACAATTTTAAAAGAA
AAGGGGGGATTGGGGGGTACAGTGCAGGGGAAAGAATAGTAGACATAATAGCAACAGACATACAAACTAA
AGAATTACAAAAACAAATTACAAAAATTCAAAATTTTCGGGTTTATTACAGGGACAGCAGAGATCCACTT
TGGCGCCGGCTCGAGTGGCTCCGGTGCCCGTCAGTGGGCAGAGCGCACATCGCCCACAGTCCCCGAGAAG
TTGGGGGGAGGGGTCGGCAATTGAACCGGTGCCTAGAGAAGGTGGCGCGGGGTAAACTGGGAAAGTGATG
TCGTGTACTGGCTCCGCCTTTTTCCCGAGGGTGGGGGAGAACCGTATATAAGTGCAGTAGTCGCCGTGAA
CGTTCTTTTTCGCAACGGGTTTGCCGCCAGAACACAGGTGTCGTGACGCGGGATCCGCCACCATGACCGA
GTACAAGCCCACGGTGCGCCTCGCCACCCGCGACGACGTCCCCAGGGCCGTACGCACCCTCGCCGCCGCG
TTCGCCGACTACCCCGCCACGCGCCACACCGTCGATCCGGACCGCCACATCGAGCGGGTCACCGAGCTGC
AAGAACTCTTCCTCACGCGCGTCGGGCTCGACATCGGCAAGGTGTGGGTCGCGGACGACGGCGCCGCGGT
GGCGGTCTGGACCACGCCGGAGAGCGTCGAAGCGGGGGCGGTGTTCGCCGAGATCGGCCCGCGCATGGCC
GAGTTGAGCGGTTCCCGGCTGGCCGCGCAGCAACAGATGGAAGGCCTCCTGGCGCCGCACCGGCCCAAGG
AGCCCGCGTGGTTCCTGGCCACCGTCGGAGTCTCGCCCGACCACCAGGGCAAGGGTCTGGGCAGCGCCGT
CGTGCTCCCCGGAGTGGAGGCGGCCGAGCGCGCCGGGGTGCCCGCCTTCCTGGAGACCTCCGCGCCCCGC
AACCTCCCCTTCTACGAGCGGCTCGGCTTCACCGTCACCGCCGACGTCGAGGTGCCCGAAGGACCGCGCA
CCTGGTGCATGACCCGCAAGCCCGGTGCCTGAACGCGTTAAGTCGACAATCAACCTCTGGATTACAAAAT
TTGTGAAAGATTGACTGGTATTCTTAACTATGTTGCTCCTTTTACGCTATGTGGATACGCTGCTTTAATG
CCTTTGTATCATGCTATTGCTTCCCGTATGGCTTTCATTTTCTCCTCCTTGTATAAATCCTGGTTGCTGT
CTCTTTATGAGGAGTTGTGGCCCGTTGTCAGGCAACGTGGCGTGGTGTGCACTGTGTTTGCTGACGCAAC
CCCCACTGGTTGGGGCATTGCCACCACCTGTCAGCTCCTTTCCGGGACTTTCGCTTTCCCCCTCCCTATT
GCCACGGCGGAACTCATCGCCGCCTGCCTTGCCCGCTGCTGGACAGGGGCTCGGCTGTTGGGCACTGACA
ATTCCGTGGTGTTGTCGGGGAAATCATCGTCCTTTCCTTGGCTGCTCGCCTGTGTTGCCACCTGGATTCT
GCGCGGGACGTCCTTCTGCTACGTCCCTTCGGCCCTCAATCCAGCGGACCTTCCTTCCCGCGGCCTGCTG
CCGGCTCTGCGGCCTCTTCCGCGTCTTCGCCTTCGCCCTCAGACGAGTCGGATCTCCCTTTGGGCCGCCT
CCCCGCGTCGACTTTAAGACCAATGACTTACAAGGCAGCTGTAGATCTTAGCCACTTTTTAAAAGAAAAG
GGGGGACTGGAAGGGCTAATTCACTCCCAACGAAGACAAGATCTGCTTTTTGCTTGTACTGGGTCTCTCT
GGTTAGACCAGATCTGAGCCTGGGAGCTCTCTGGCTAACTAGGGAACCCACTGCTTAAGCCTCAATAAAG
CTTGCCTTGAGTGCTTCAAGTAGTGTGTGCCCGTCTGTTGTGTGACTCTGGTAACTAGAGATCCCTCAGA
CCCTTTTAGTCAGTGTGGAAAATCTCTAGCAGTACGTATAGTAGTTCATGTCATCTTATTATTCAGTATT
TATAACTTGCAAAGAAATGAATATCAGAGAGTGAGAGGAACTTGTTTATTGCAGCTTATAATGGTTACAA
ATAAAGCAATAGCATCACAAATTTCACAAATAAAGCATTTTTTTCACTGCATTCTAGTTGTGGTTTGTCC
AAACTCATCAATGTATCTTATCATGTCTGGCTCTAGCTATCCCGCCCCTAACTCCGCCCATCCCGCCCCT
AACTCCGCCCAGTTCCGCCCATTCTCCGCCCCATGGCTGACTAATTTTTTTTATTTATGCAGAGGCCGAG
GCCGCCTCGGCCTCTGAGCTATTCCAGAAGTAGTGAGGAGGCTTTTTTGGAGGCCTAGGGACGTACCCAA
TTCGCCCTATAGTGAGTCGTATTACGCGCGCTCACTGGCCGTCGTTTTACAACGTCGTGACTGGGAAAAC
CCTGGCGTTACCCAACTTAATCGCCTTGCAGCACATCCCCCTTTCGCCAGCTGGCGTAATAGCGAAGAGG
CCCGCACCGATCGCCCTTCCCAACAGTTGCGCAGCCTGAATGGCGAATGGG
[124 nt withheld, positions 4952-5075]
C
[91 nt withheld, positions 5077-5167]
A
[49 nt withheld, positions 5169-5217]
CCTTTGACGTTGGAGTCCACGTTCTTT
[37 nt withheld, positions 5245-5281]
ACCCTATCTCGGTCTATTCTTTTGATTTATAAGGGATTTTGCCGATTTCGGCCTATTGGTTAAAAAATGA
GCTGATTTAACAAAAATTTAACGCGAATTTTAACAAAATATTAACGCTTACAATTTAGGTGGCACTTTTC
GGGGAAATGTGCGCGGAACCCCTATTTGTTTATTTTTCTAAATACATTCAAATATGTATCCGCTCATGAG
ACAATAACCCTGATAAATGCTTCAATAATATTGAAAAAGGAAGAGTATGAGTATTCAACATTTCCGTGTC
GCCCTTATTCCCTTTTTTGCGGCATTTTGCCTTCCTGTTTTTGCTCACCCAGAAACGCTGGTGAAAGTAA
AAGATGCTGAAGATCAGTTGGGTGCACGAGTGGGTTACATCGAACTGGATCTCAACAGCGGTAAGATCCT
TGAGAGTTTTCGCCCCGAAGAACGTTTTCCAATGATGAGCACTTTTAAAGTTCTGCTATGTGGCGCGGTA
TTATCCCGTATTGACGCCGGGCAAGAGCAACTCGGTCGCCGCATACACTATTCTCAGAATGACTTGGTTG
AGTACTCACCAGTCACAGAAAAGCATCTTACGGATGGCATGACAGTAAGAGAATTATGCAGTGCTGCCAT
AACCATGAGTGATAACACTGCGGCCAACTTACTTCTGACAACGATCGGAGGACCGAAGGAGCTAACCGCT
TTTTTGCACAACATGGGGGATCATGTAACTCGCCTTGATCGTTGGGAACCGGAGCTGAATGAAGCCATAC
CAAACGACGAGCGTGACACCACGATGCCTGTAGCAATGGCAACAACGTTGCGCAAACTATTAACTGGCGA
ACTACTTACTCTAGCTTCCCGGCAACAATTAATAGACTGGATGGAGGCGGATAAAGTTGCAGGACCACTT
CTGCGCTCGGCCCTTCCGGCTGGCTGGTTTATTGCTGATAAATCTGGAGCCGGTGAGCGTGGGTCTCGCG
GTATCATTGCAGCACTGGGGCCAGATGGTAAGCCCTCCCGTATCGTAGTTATCTACACGACGGGGAGTCA
GGCAACTATGGATGAACGAAATAGACAGATCGCTGAGATAGGTGCCTCACTGATTAAGCATTGGTAACTG
TCAGACCAAGTTTACTCATATATACTTTAGATTGATTTAAAACTTCATTTTTAATTTAAAAGGATCTAGG
TGAAGATCCTTTTTGATAATCTCATGACCAAAATCCCTTAACGTGAGTTTTCGTTCCACTGAGCGTCAGA
CCCCGTAGAAAAGATCAAAGGATCTTCTTGAGATCCTTTTTTTCTGCGCGTAATCTGCTGCTTGCAAACA
AAAAAACCACCGCTACCAGCGGTGGTTTGTTTGCCGGATCAAGAGCTACCAACTCTTTTTCCGAAGGTAA
CTGGCTTCAGCAGAGCGCAGATACCAAATACTGTTCTTCTAGTGTAGCCGTAGTTAGGCCACCACTTCAA
GAACTCTGTAGCACCGCCTACATACCTCGCTCTGCTAATCCTGTTACCAGTGGCTGCTGCCAGTGGCGAT
AAGTCGTGTCTTACCGGGTTGGACTCAAGACGATAGTTACCGGATAAGGCGCAGCGGTCGGGCTGAACGG
GGGGTTCGTGCACACAGCCCAGCTTGGAGCGAACGACCTACACCGAACTGAGATACCTACAGCGTGAGCT
ATGAGAAAGCGCCACGCTTCCCGAAGGGAGAAAGGCGGACAGGTATCCGGTAAGCGGCAGGGTCGGAACA
GGAGAGCGCACGAGGGAGCTTCCAGGGGGAAACGCCTGGTATCTTTATAGTCCTGTCGGGTTTCGCCACC
TCTGACTTGAGCGTCGATTTTTGTGATGCTCGTCAGGGGGGCGGAGCCTATGGAAAAACGCCAGCAACGC
GGCCTTTTTACGGTTCCTGGCCTTTTGCTGGCCTTTTGCTCACATGTTCTTTCCTGCGTTATCCCCTGAT
TCTGTGGATAACCGTATTACCGCCTTTGAGTGAGCTGATACCGCTCGCCGCAGCCGAACGA
